>Addgene plasmid #217434 | pLentiCRISPR-v1-sgABCC4_3 | addgene full sequence | sequence record 429430 | Addgene NGS Result
TTAATGTAGTCTTATGCAATACTCTTGTAGTCTTGCAACATGGTAACGATGAGTTAGCAACATGCCTTAC
AAGGAGAGAAAAAGCACCGTGCATGCCGATTGGTGGAAGTAAGGTGGTACGATCGTGCCTTATTAGGAAG
GCAACAGACGGGTCTGACATGGATTGGACGAACCACTGAATTGCCGCATTGCAGAGATATTGTATTTAAG
TGCCTAGCTCGATACATAAACGGGTCTCTCTGGTTAGACCAGATCTGAGCCTGGGAGCTCTCTGGCTAAC
TAGGGAACCCACTGCTTAAGCCTCAATAAAGCTTGCCTTGAGTGCTTCAAGTAGTGTGTGCCCGTCTGTT
GTGTGACTCTGGTAACTAGAGATCCCTCAGACCCTTTTAGTCAGTGTGGAAAATCTCTAGCAGTGGCGCC
CGAACAGGGACTTGAAAGCGAAAGGGAAACCAGAGGAGCTCTCTCGACGCAGGACTCGGCTTGCTGAAGC
GCGCACGGCAAGAGGCGAGGGGCGGCGACTGGTGAGTACGCCAAAAATTTTGACTAGCGGAGGCTAGAAG
GAGAGAGATGGGTGCGAGAGCGTCAGTATTAAGCGGGGGAGAATTAGATCGCGATGGGAAAAAATTCGGT
TAAGGCCAGGGGGAAAGAAAAAATATAAATTAAAACATATAGTATGGGCAAGCAGGGAGCTAGAACGATT
CGCAGTTAATCCTGGCCTGTTAGAAACATCAGAAGGCTGTAGACAAATACTGGGACAGCTACAACCATCC
CTTCAGACAGGATCAGAAGAACTTAGATCATTATATAATACAGTAGCAACCCTCTATTGTGTGCATCAAA
GGATAGAGATAAAAGACACCAAGGAAGCTTTAGACAAGATAGAGGAAGAGCAAAACAAAAGTAAGACCAC
CGCACAGCAAGCGGCCGCTGATCTTCAGACCTGGAGGAGGAGATATGAGGGACAATTGGAGAAGTGAATT
ATATAAATATAAAGTAGTAAAAATTGAACCATTAGGAGTAGCACCCACCAAGGCAAAGAGAAGAGTGGTG
CAGAGAGAAAAAAGAGCAGTGGGAATAGGAGCTTTGTTCCTTGGGTTCTTGGGAGCAGCAGGAAGCACTA
TGGGCGCAGCGTCAATGACGCTGACGGTACAGGCCAGACAATTATTGTCTGGTATAGTGCAGCAGCAGAA
CAATTTGCTGAGGGCTATTGAGGCGCAACAGCATCTGTTGCAACTCACAGTCTGGGGCATCAAGCAGCTC
CAGGCAAGAATCCTGGCTGTGGAAAGATACCTAAAGGATCAACAGCTCCTGGGGATTTGGGGTTGCTCTG
GAAAACTCATTTGCACCACTGCTGTGCCTTGGAATGCTAGTTGGAGTAATAAATCTCTGGAACAGATTTG
GAATCACACGACCTGGATGGAGTGGGACAGAGAAATTAACAATTACACAAGCTTAATACACTCCTTAATT
GAAGAATCGCAAAACCAGCAAGAAAAGAATGAACAAGAATTATTGGAATTAGATAAATGGGCAAGTTTGT
GGAATTGGTTTAACATAACAAATTGGCTGTGGTATATAAAATTATTCATAATGATAGTAGGAGGCTTGGT
AGGTTTAAGAATAGTTTTTGCTGTACTTTCTATAGTGAATAGAGTTAGGCAGGGATATTCACCATTATCG
TTTCAGACCCACCTCCCAACCCCGAGGGGACCCAGAGAGGGCCTATTTCCCATGATTCCTTCATATTTGC
ATATACGATACAAGGCTGTTAGAGAGATAATTAGAATTAATTTGACTGTAAACACAAAGATATTAGTACA
AAATACGTGACGTAGAAAGTAATAATTTCTTGGGTAGTTTGCAGTTTTAAAATTATGTTTTAAAATGGAC
TATCATATGCTTACCGTAACTTGAAAGTATTTCGATTTCTTGGCTTTATATATCTTGTGGAAAGGACGAA
ACACCGTCTTAGTAACATGGCCATGGTTTTAGAGCTAGAAATAGCAAGTTAAAATAAGGCTAGTCCGTTA
TCAACTTGAAAAAGTGGCACCGAGTCGGTGCTTTTTTGAATTCTAGATCTTGAGACAAATGGCAGTATTC
ATCCACAATTTTAAAAGAAAAGGGGGGATTGGGGGGTACAGTGCAGGGGAAAGAATAGTAGACATAATAG
CAACAGACATACAAACTAAAGAATTACAAAAACAAATTACAAAAATTCAAAATTTTCGGGTTTATTACAG
GGACAGCAGAGATCCACTTTGGCGCCGGCTCGAGTGGCTCCGGTGCCCGTCAGTGGGCAGAGCGCACATC
GCCCACAGTCCCCGAGAAGTTGGGGGGAGGGGTCGGCAATTGAACCGGTGCCTAGAGAAGGTGGCGCGGG
GTAAACTGGGAAAGTGATGTCGTGTACTGGCTCCGCCTTTTTCCCGAGGGTGGGGGAGAACCGTATATAA
GTGCAGTAGTCGCCGTGAACGTTCTTTTTCGCAACGGGTTTGCCGCCAGAACACAGGTGTCGTGACGCGG
GATCCGCCACCATGGATTACAAAGACGATGACGATAAGATGGCCCCAAAGAAGAAGCGGAAGGTCGGTAT
CCACGGAGTCCCAGCAGCCGACAAGAAGTACAGCATCGGCCTGGACATCGGCACCAACTCTGTGGGCTGG
GCCGTGATCACCGACGAGTACAAGGTGCCCAGCAAGAAATTCAAGGTGCTGGGCAACACCGACCGGCACA
GCATCAAGAAGAACCTGATCGGAGCCCTGCTGTTCGACAGCGGCGAAACAGCCGAGGCCACCCGGCTGAA
GAGAACCGCCAGAAGAAGATACACCAGACGGAAGAACCGGATCTGCTATCTGCAAGAGATCTTCAGCAAC
GAGATGGCCAAGGTGGACGACAGCTTCTTCCACAGACTGGAAGAGTCCTTCCTGGTGGAAGAGGATAAGA
AGCACGAGCGGCACCCCATCTTCGGCAACATCGTGGACGAGGTGGCCTACCACGAGAAGTACCCCACCAT
CTACCACCTGAGAAAGAAACTGGTGGACAGCACCGACAAGGCCGACCTGCGGCTGATCTATCTGGCCCTG
GCCCACATGATCAAGTTCCGGGGCCACTTCCTGATCGAGGGCGACCTGAACCCCGACAACAGCGACGTGG
ACAAGCTGTTCATCCAGCTGGTGCAGACCTACAACCAGCTGTTCGAGGAAAACCCCATCAACGCCAGCGG
CGTGGACGCCAAGGCCATCCTGTCTGCCAGACTGAGCAAGAGCAGACGGCTGGAAAATCTGATCGCCCAG
CTGCCCGGCGAGAAGAAGAATGGCCTGTTCGGAAACCTGATTGCCCTGAGCCTGGGCCTGACCCCCAACT
TCAAGAGCAACTTCGACCTGGCCGAGGATGCCAAACTGCAGCTGAGCAAGGACACCTACGACGACGACCT
GGACAACCTGCTGGCCCAGATCGGCGACCAGTACGCCGACCTGTTTCTGGCCGCCAAGAACCTGTCCGAC
GCCATCCTGCTGAGCGACATCCTGAGAGTGAACACCGAGATCACCAAGGCCCCCCTGAGCGCCTCTATGA
TCAAGAGATACGACGAGCACCACCAGGACCTGACCCTGCTGAAAGCTCTCGTGCGGCAGCAGCTGCCTGA
GAAGTACAAAGAGATTTTCTTCGACCAGAGCAAGAACGGCTACGCCGGCTACATTGACGGCGGAGCCAGC
CAGGAAGAGTTCTACAAGTTCATCAAGCCCATCCTGGAAAAGATGGACGGCACCGAGGAACTGCTCGTGA
AGCTGAACAGAGAGGACCTGCTGCGGAAGCAGCGGACCTTCGACAACGGCAGCATCCCCCACCAGATCCA
CCTGGGAGAGCTGCACGCCATTCTGCGGCGGCAGGAAGATTTTTACCCATTCCTGAAGGACAACCGGGAA
AAGATCGAGAAGATCCTGACCTTCCGCATCCCCTACTACGTGGGCCCTCTGGCCAGGGGAAACAGCAGAT
TCGCCTGGATGACCAGAAAGAGCGAGGAAACCATCACCCCCTGGAACTTCGAGGAAGTGGTGGACAAGGG
CGCTTCCGCCCAGAGCTTCATCGAGCGGATGACCAACTTCGATAAGAACCTGCCCAACGAGAAGGTGCTG
CCCAAGCACAGCCTGCTGTACGAGTACTTCACCGTGTATAACGAGCTGACCAAAGTGAAATACGTGACCG
AGGGAATGAGAAAGCCCGCCTTCCTGAGCGGCGAGCAGAAAAAGGCCATCGTGGACCTGCTGTTCAAGAC
CAACCGGAAAGTGACCGTGAAGCAGCTGAAAGAGGACTACTTCAAGAAAATCGAGTGCTTCGACTCCGTG
GAAATCTCCGGCGTGGAAGATCGGTTCAACGCCTCCCTGGGCACATACCACGATCTGCTGAAAATTATCA
AGGACAAGGACTTCCTGGACAATGAGGAAAACGAGGACATTCTGGAAGATATCGTGCTGACCCTGACACT
GTTTGAGGACAGAGAGATGATCGAGGAACGGCTGAAAACCTATGCCCACCTGTTCGACGACAAAGTGATG
AAGCAGCTGAAGCGGCGGAGATACACCGGCTGGGGCAGGCTGAGCCGGAAGCTGATCAACGGCATCCGGG
ACAAGCAGTCCGGCAAGACAATCCTGGATTTCCTGAAGTCCGACGGCTTCGCCAACAGAAACTTCATGCA
GCTGATCCACGACGACAGCCTGACCTTTAAAGAGGACATCCAGAAAGCCCAGGTGTCCGGCCAGGGCGAT
AGCCTGCACGAGCACATTGCCAATCTGGCCGGCAGCCCCGCCATTAAGAAGGGCATCCTGCAGACAGTGA
AGGTGGTGGACGAGCTCGTGAAAGTGATGGGCCGGCACAAGCCCGAGAACATCGTGATCGAAATGGCCAG
AGAGAACCAGACCACCCAGAAGGGACAGAAGAACAGCCGCGAGAGAATGAAGCGGATCGAAGAGGGCATC
AAAGAGCTGGGCAGCCAGATCCTGAAAGAACACCCCGTGGAAAACACCCAGCTGCAGAACGAGAAGCTGT
ACCTGTACTACCTGCAGAATGGGCGGGATATGTACGTGGACCAGGAACTGGACATCAACCGGCTGTCCGA
CTACGATGTGGACCATATCGTGCCTCAGAGCTTTCTGAAGGACGACTCCATCGACAACAAGGTGCTGACC
AGAAGCGACAAGAACCGGGGCAAGAGCGACAACGTGCCCTCCGAAGAGGTCGTGAAGAAGATGAAGAACT
ACTGGCGGCAGCTGCTGAACGCCAAGCTGATTACCCAGAGAAAGTTCGACAATCTGACCAAGGCCGAGAG
AGGCGGCCTGAGCGAACTGGATAAGGCCGGCTTCATCAAGAGACAGCTGGTGGAAACCCGGCAGATCACA
AAGCACGTGGCACAGATCCTGGACTCCCGGATGAACACTAAGTACGACGAGAATGACAAGCTGATCCGGG
AAGTGAAAGTGATCACCCTGAAGTCCAAGCTGGTGTCCGATTTCCGGAAGGATTTCCAGTTTTACAAAGT
GCGCGAGATCAACAACTACCACCACGCCCACGACGCCTACCTGAACGCCGTCGTGGGAACCGCCCTGATC
AAAAAGTACCCTAAGCTGGAAAGCGAGTTCGTGTACGGCGACTACAAGGTGTACGACGTGCGGAAGATGA
TCGCCAAGAGCGAGCAGGAAATCGGCAAGGCTACCGCCAAGTACTTCTTCTACAGCAACATCATGAACTT
TTTCAAGACCGAGATTACCCTGGCCAACGGCGAGATCCGGAAGCGGCCTCTGATCGAGACAAACGGCGAA
ACCGGGGAGATCGTGTGGGATAAGGGCCGGGATTTTGCCACCGTGCGGAAAGTGCTGAGCATGCCCCAAG
TGAATATCGTGAAAAAGACCGAGGTGCAGACAGGCGGCTTCAGCAAAGAGTCTATCCTGCCCAAGAGGAA
CAGCGATAAGCTGATCGCCAGAAAGAAGGACTGGGACCCTAAGAAGTACGGCGGCTTCGACAGCCCCACC
GTGGCCTATTCTGTGCTGGTGGTGGCCAAAGTGGAAAAGGGCAAGTCCAAGAAACTGAAGAGTGTGAAAG
AGCTGCTGGGGATCACCATCATGGAAAGAAGCAGCTTCGAGAAGAATCCCATCGACTTTCTGGAAGCCAA
GGGCTACAAAGAAGTGAAAAAGGACCTGATCATCAAGCTGCCTAAGTACTCCCTGTTCGAGCTGGAAAAC
GGCCGGAAGAGAATGCTGGCCTCTGCCGGCGAACTGCAGAAGGGAAACGAACTGGCCCTGCCCTCCAAAT
ATGTGAACTTCCTGTACCTGGCCAGCCACTATGAGAAGCTGAAGGGCTCCCCCGAGGATAATGAGCAGAA
ACAGCTGTTTGTGGAACAGCACAAGCACTACCTGGACGAGATCATCGAGCAGATCAGCGAGTTCTCCAAG
AGAGTGATCCTGGCCGACGCTAATCTGGACAAAGTGCTGTCCGCCTACAACAAGCACCGGGATAAGCCCA
TCAGAGAGCAGGCCGAGAATATCATCCACCTGTTTACCCTGACCAATCTGGGAGCCCCTGCCGCCTTCAA
GTACTTTGACACCACCATCGACCGGAAGAGGTACACCAGCACCAAAGAGGTGCTGGACGCCACCCTGATC
CACCAGAGCATCACCGGCCTGTACGAGACACGGATCGACCTGTCTCAGCTGGGAGGCGACAAGCGTCCTG
CTGCTACTAAGAAAGCTGGTCAAGCTAAGAAAAAGAAAGCTAGCGGCAGCGGCGCCACCAACTTCAGCCT
GCTGAAGCAGGCCGGCGACGTGGAGGAGAACCCCGGCCCCATGACCGAGTACAAGCCCACGGTGCGCCTC
GCCACCCGCGACGACGTCCCCAGGGCCGTACGCACCCTCGCCGCCGCGTTCGCCGACTACCCCGCCACGC
GCCACACCGTCGATCCGGACCGCCACATCGAGCGGGTCACCGAGCTGCAAGAACTCTTCCTCACGCGCGT
CGGGCTCGACATCGGCAAGGTGTGGGTCGCGGACGACGGCGCCGCGGTGGCGGTCTGGACCACGCCGGAG
AGCGTCGAAGCGGGGGCGGTGTTCGCCGAGATCGGCCCGCGCATGGCCGAGTTGAGCGGTTCCCGGCTGG
CCGCGCAGCAACAGATGGAAGGCCTCCTGGCGCCGCACCGGCCCAAGGAGCCCGCGTGGTTCCTGGCCAC
CGTCGGAGTCTCGCCCGACCACCAGGGCAAGGGTCTGGGCAGCGCCGTCGTGCTCCCCGGAGTGGAGGCG
GCCGAGCGCGCCGGGGTGCCCGCCTTCCTGGAGACCTCCGCGCCCCGCAACCTCCCCTTCTACGAGCGGC
TCGGCTTCACCGTCACCGCCGACGTCGAGGTGCCCGAAGGACCGCGCACCTGGTGCATGACCCGCAAGCC
CGGTGCCTGAACGCGTTAAGTCGACAATCAACCTCTGGATTACAAAATTTGTGAAAGATTGACTGGTATT
CTTAACTATGTTGCTCCTTTTACGCTATGTGGATACGCTGCTTTAATGCCTTTGTATCATGCTATTGCTT
CCCGTATGGCTTTCATTTTCTCCTCCTTGTATAAATCCTGGTTGCTGTCTCTTTATGAGGAGTTGTGGCC
CGTTGTCAGGCAACGTGGCGTGGTGTGCACTGTGTTTGCTGACGCAACCCCCACTGGTTGGGGCATTGCC
ACCACCTGTCAGCTCCTTTCCGGGACTTTCGCTTTCCCCCTCCCTATTGCCACGGCGGAACTCATCGCCG
CCTGCCTTGCCCGCTGCTGGACAGGGGCTCGGCTGTTGGGCACTGACAATTCCGTGGTGTTGTCGGGGAA
ATCATCGTCCTTTCCTTGGCTGCTCGCCTGTGTTGCCACCTGGATTCTGCGCGGGACGTCCTTCTGCTAC
GTCCCTTCGGCCCTCAATCCAGCGGACCTTCCTTCCCGCGGCCTGCTGCCGGCTCTGCGGCCTCTTCCGC
GTCTTCGCCTTCGCCCTCAGACGAGTCGGATCTCCCTTTGGGCCGCCTCCCCGCGTCGACTTTAAGACCA
ATGACTTACAAGGCAGCTGTAGATCTTAGCCACTTTTTAAAAGAAAAGGGGGGACTGGAAGGGCTAATTC
ACTCCCAACGAAGACAAGATCTGCTTTTTGCTTGTACTGGGTCTCTCTGGTTAGACCAGATCTGAGCCTG
GGAGCTCTCTGGCTAACTAGGGAACCCACTGCTTAAGCCTCAATAAAGCTTGCCTTGAGTGCTTCAAGTA
GTGTGTGCCCGTCTGTTGTGTGACTCTGGTAACTAGAGATCCCTCAGACCCTTTTAGTCAGTGTGGAAAA
TCTCTAGCAGTACGTATAGTAGTTCATGTCATCTTATTATTCAGTATTTATAACTTGCAAAGAAATGAAT
ATCAGAGAGTGAGAGGAACTTGTTTATTGCAGCTTATAATGGTTACAAATAAAGCAATAGCATCACAAAT
TTCACAAATAAAGCATTTTTTTCACTGCATTCTAGTTGTGGTTTGTCCAAACTCATCAATGTATCTTATC
ATGTCTGGCTCTAGCTATCCCGCCCCTAACTCCGCCCATCCCGCCCCTAACTCCGCCCAGTTCCGCCCAT
TCTCCGCCCCATGGCTGACTAATTTTTTTTATTTATGCAGAGGCCGAGGCCGCCTCGGCCTCTGAGCTAT
TCCAGAAGTAGTGAGGAGGCTTTTTTGGAGGCCTAGGGACGTACCCAATTCGCCCTATAGTGAGTCGTAT
TACGCGCGCTCACTGGCCGTCGTTTTACAACGTCGTGACTGGGAAAACCCTGGCGTTACCCAACTTAATC
GCCTTGCAGCACATCCCCCTTTCGCCAGCTGGCGTAATAGCGAAGAGGCCCGCACCGATCGCCCTTCCCA
ACAGTTGCGCAGCCTGAATGGCGAATGGG
[124 nt withheld, positions 8920-9043]
C
[91 nt withheld, positions 9045-9135]
A
[49 nt withheld, positions 9137-9185]
CCTTTGACGTTGGAGTCCACGTTCTTT
[37 nt withheld, positions 9213-9249]
ACCCTATCTCGGTCTATTCTTTTGATTTATAAGGGATTTTGCCGATTTCGGCCTATTGGTTAAAAAATGA
GCTGATTTAACAAAAATTTAACGCGAATTTTAACAAAATATTAACGCTTACAATTTAGGTGGCACTTTTC
GGGGAAATGTGCGCGGAACCCCTATTTGTTTATTTTTCTAAATACATTCAAATATGTATCCGCTCATGAG
ACAATAACCCTGATAAATGCTTCAATAATATTGAAAAAGGAAGAGTATGAGTATTCAACATTTCCGTGTC
GCCCTTATTCCCTTTTTTGCGGCATTTTGCCTTCCTGTTTTTGCTCACCCAGAAACGCTGGTGAAAGTAA
AAGATGCTGAAGATCAGTTGGGTGCACGAGTGGGTTACATCGAACTGGATCTCAACAGCGGTAAGATCCT
TGAGAGTTTTCGCCCCGAAGAACGTTTTCCAATGATGAGCACTTTTAAAGTTCTGCTATGTGGCGCGGTA
TTATCCCGTATTGACGCCGGGCAAGAGCAACTCGGTCGCCGCATACACTATTCTCAGAATGACTTGGTTG
AGTACTCACCAGTCACAGAAAAGCATCTTACGGATGGCATGACAGTAAGAGAATTATGCAGTGCTGCCAT
AACCATGAGTGATAACACTGCGGCCAACTTACTTCTGACAACGATCGGAGGACCGAAGGAGCTAACCGCT
TTTTTGCACAACATGGGGGATCATGTAACTCGCCTTGATCGTTGGGAACCGGAGCTGAATGAAGCCATAC
CAAACGACGAGCGTGACACCACGATGCCTGTAGCAATGGCAACAACGTTGCGCAAACTATTAACTGGCGA
ACTACTTACTCTAGCTTCCCGGCAACAATTAATAGACTGGATGGAGGCGGATAAAGTTGCAGGACCACTT
CTGCGCTCGGCCCTTCCGGCTGGCTGGTTTATTGCTGATAAATCTGGAGCCGGTGAGCGTGGGTCTCGCG
GTATCATTGCAGCACTGGGGCCAGATGGTAAGCCCTCCCGTATCGTAGTTATCTACACGACGGGGAGTCA
GGCAACTATGGATGAACGAAATAGACAGATCGCTGAGATAGGTGCCTCACTGATTAAGCATTGGTAACTG
TCAGACCAAGTTTACTCATATATACTTTAGATTGATTTAAAACTTCATTTTTAATTTAAAAGGATCTAGG
TGAAGATCCTTTTTGATAATCTCATGACCAAAATCCCTTAACGTGAGTTTTCGTTCCACTGAGCGTCAGA
CCCCGTAGAAAAGATCAAAGGATCTTCTTGAGATCCTTTTTTTCTGCGCGTAATCTGCTGCTTGCAAACA
AAAAAACCACCGCTACCAGCGGTGGTTTGTTTGCCGGATCAAGAGCTACCAACTCTTTTTCCGAAGGTAA
CTGGCTTCAGCAGAGCGCAGATACCAAATACTGTTCTTCTAGTGTAGCCGTAGTTAGGCCACCACTTCAA
GAACTCTGTAGCACCGCCTACATACCTCGCTCTGCTAATCCTGTTACCAGTGGCTGCTGCCAGTGGCGAT
AAGTCGTGTCTTACCGGGTTGGACTCAAGACGATAGTTACCGGATAAGGCGCAGCGGTCGGGCTGAACGG
GGGGTTCGTGCACACAGCCCAGCTTGGAGCGAACGACCTACACCGAACTGAGATACCTACAGCGTGAGCT
ATGAGAAAGCGCCACGCTTCCCGAAGGGAGAAAGGCGGACAGGTATCCGGTAAGCGGCAGGGTCGGAACA
GGAGAGCGCACGAGGGAGCTTCCAGGGGGAAACGCCTGGTATCTTTATAGTCCTGTCGGGTTTCGCCACC
TCTGACTTGAGCGTCGATTTTTGTGATGCTCGTCAGGGGGGCGGAGCCTATGGAAAAACGCCAGCAACGC
GGCCTTTTTACGGTTCCTGGCCTTTTGCTGGCCTTTTGCTCACATGTTCTTTCCTGCGTTATCCCCTGAT
TCTGTGGATAACCGTATTACCGCCTTTGAGTGAGCTGATACCGCTCGCCGCAGCCGAACGACCGAGCGCA
GCGAGTCAGTGAGCGAGGAAGCGGAAGAGCGCCCAATACGCAAACCGCCTCTCCCCGCGCGTTGGCCGAT
TCATTAATGCAGCTGGCACGACAGGTTTCCCGACTGGAAAGCGGGCAGTGAGCGCAACGCAATTAATGTG
AGTTAGCTCACTCATTAGGCACCCCAGGCTTTACACTTTATGCTTCCGGCTCGTATGTTGTGTGGAATTG
TGAGCGGATAACAATTTCACACAGGAAACAGCTATGACCATGATTACGCCAAGCGCGCAATTAACCCTCA
CTAAAGGGAACAAAAGCTGGAGCTGCAAGC
Features (pLannotate 1.2.2; 29 found; start..end, strand, type, name):
      5..231     +  promoter       RSV promoter: Rous sarcoma virus enhancer/promoter
    232..412     +  LTR            5' LTR (truncated): truncated 5' long terminal repeat (LTR) from HIV-1
    459..584     +  misc_feature   HIV-1 Ψ: packaging signal of human immunodeficiency virus type 1
    568..931     +  CDS            HIV-1 gag (fragment): gag protein from human immunodeficiency virus 1; gag
   1077..1310    +  misc_feature   RRE: The Rev response element (RRE) of HIV-1 allows for Rev-dependent mRNA export from the nucleus to the cytoplasm.
   1687..1713    +  CDS            Rev (fragment): human immunodeficiency virus 1 (HIV-1) Rev protein; rev; enhances nuclear export of unspliced and incompletely spliced viral mRNAs
   1717..1957    +  promoter       U6 promoter: RNA polymerase III promoter for human U6 snRNA
   1986..2061    +  misc_RNA       gRNA scaffold: guide RNA scaffold for the Streptococcus pyogenes CRISPR/Cas9 system
   2109..2226    +  misc_feature   cPPT/CTS: central polypurine tract and central termination sequence of HIV-1
   2295..2506    +  promoter       EF-1α core promoter: core promoter for human elongation factor EF-1α
   2610..4211    +  CDS            Cas9(N): N-terminal portion of Streptococcus pyogenes Cas9 (Zetsche et al., 2015)
   4212..6710    +  CDS            Cas9(C): C-terminal portion of Streptococcus pyogenes Cas9 (Zetsche et al., 2015)
   6831..7430    +  CDS            PuroR (fragment): puromycin N-acetyltransferase; pac from Streptomyces; confers resistance to puromycin
   7446..8034    +  misc_feature   WPRE: woodchuck hepatitis virus posttranscriptional regulatory element
   8085..8104    +  misc_feature   cPPT/CTS (fragment): central polypurine tract and central termination sequence of HIV-1
   8106..8339    +  LTR            3' LTR (ΔU3): self-inactivating 3' long terminal repeat (LTR) from HIV-1
   8417..8538    +  polyA_signal   SV40 poly(A) signal: SV40 polyadenylation signal
   8578..8713    +  rep_origin     SV40 ori: SV40 origin of replication
   8734..8752    -  promoter       T7 promoter: promoter for bacteriophage T7 RNA polymerase
   8760..8915    +  CDS            lacZα (fragment): LacZα fragment of β-galactosidase; lacZ fragment
   8920..9348    +  rep_origin     f1 ori (sequence partly withheld): f1 bacteriophage origin of replication; arrow indicates direction of (+) strand synthesis
   9401..9505    +  promoter       AmpR promoter: bla
   9506..10366   +  CDS            AmpR: β-lactamase; bla; confers resistance to ampicillin, carbenicillin, and related antibiotics
  10537..11125   +  rep_origin     ori: high-copy-number ColE1/pMB1/pBR322/pUC origin of replication
  11308..11400   +  CDS            lacI (fragment): lac repressor; lacI; The lac repressor binds to the lac operator to inhibit transcription in E. coli. This inhibition can be relieved by adding lactose or isopropyl-β-D-thiogalactopyranoside (IPTG).
  11413..11434   +  protein_bind   CAP binding site: CAP binding activates transcription in the presence of cAMP. E. coli catabolite activator protein
  11449..11479   +  promoter       lac promoter: promoter for the E. coli lac operon
  11483..11505   +  protein_bind   lac operator (fragment): The lac repressor binds to the lac operator to inhibit transcription in E. coli. This inhibition can be relieved by adding lactose or isopropyl-β-D-thiogalactopyranoside (IPTG). lac repressor encoded by lacI
  11548..11566   +  promoter       T3 promoter: promoter for bacteriophage T3 RNA polymerase
