[The description below was written by a language model from this plasmid's Addgene catalogue record and pLannotate feature annotations shown in this document.]
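Description:
pLentiCRISPR-v1-sgABCC4_3 is an all-in-one lentiviral CRISPR plasmid built on the pLentiCRISPR v1 backbone, delivering both Streptococcus pyogenes Cas9 and a single guide RNA against human ABCC4 (also known as MRP4 or MOAT-B). It is maintained in E. coli through a high-copy ColE1/pUC-type origin with ampicillin resistance (bla). The backbone also carries an f1 origin, an SV40 origin and poly(A) signal, and remnants of lac and T7/T3 cloning-vector elements that play no role in the payload.

The transfer cassette has a third-generation layout. An RSV promoter fused to a truncated HIV-1 5′ LTR drives genomic RNA production in packaging cells, followed by the Ψ packaging signal with a partial gag sequence, the Rev response element for nuclear export, and a cPPT/CTS. It ends in a self-inactivating ΔU3 3′ LTR, which silences LTR promoter activity after integration. Within this, a human U6 RNA polymerase III promoter transcribes the ABCC4-targeting spacer, cloned through BsmBI sites that were destroyed in the process, fused to the Cas9 guide scaffold. Downstream, an EF-1α core promoter drives Cas9, which is annotated as adjoining N- and C-terminal portions that together form a continuous coding region. A puromycin N-acetyltransferase gene follows on the same strand, and a WPRE enhances transcript expression. The feature table does not annotate the element linking Cas9 to the puromycin marker, nor any tags or localization signals.

The construct is intended for producing lentivirus to transduce human cells, selecting them with puromycin, and disrupting ABCC4. It is the third of the guides designed against this gene, and the associated work concerns conditional lethality profiling of anticancer drug mechanisms and drug–nutrient interactions.
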