Addgene plasmid #217434: pLentiCRISPR-v1-sgABCC4_3
Purpose: Lentiviral vector expressing Cas9 and an sgRNA targeting human ABCC4
Depositing lab: Jason Cantor. Depositing organization: Morgridge Institute for Research. Publication: Conditional lethality profiling reveals anticancer mechanisms of action and drug-nutrient interactions. Flickinger KM, Wilson KM, Rossiter NJ, Hunger AL, Vishwasrao PV, Lee TD, Mellado Fritz CA, Richards RM, Hall MD, Cantor JR. Sci Adv. 2024 Oct 4;10(40):eadq3591. doi: 10.1126/sciadv.adq3591. Epub 2024 Oct 4. PubMed 39365851.
Backbone
  Vector backbone: pLentiCRISPR v1
  Vector type: Mammalian Expression, Lentiviral, CRISPR
  Selectable markers: Puromycin
Growth in bacteria
  Bacterial resistance: Ampicillin, 100 μg/mL
  Growth temperature: 37°C
  Growth strain: NEB Stable
  Copy number: High Copy
Gene/Insert
  Gene/Insert name: sgRNA 3 targeting ABCC4
  gRNA/shRNA sequence: GTCTTAGTAACATGGCCATG
  Species: H. sapiens (human)
  Entrez Gene: ABCC4 (a.k.a. MOAT-B, MOATB, MRP4)
  Promoter: U6
  Cloning method: Restriction Enzyme; 5′ cloning site BsmBI (destroyed during cloning); 3′ cloning site BsmBI (destroyed during cloning)
  Sequencing primers: 5′ GTTTTAAAATGGACTATCATATGCTTACCG
Terms and licenses: Academic/Nonprofit Terms; Industry Terms: Not Available to Industry
Depositor comments: Please visit https://doi.org/10.1101/2023.06.04.543621 for bioRxiv preprint.
How to cite: pLentiCRISPR-v1-sgABCC4_3 was a gift from Jason Cantor (Addgene plasmid # 217434 ; http://n2t.net/addgene:217434 ; RRID:Addgene_217434)
